LOCUS       Exported 6585 bp ds-DNA circular SYN 12-MAY-2021
DEFINITION  E.coli entry and expression vector for FX cloning system, N-terminal
            pelB signal sequence and C-terminal fusion to PIII for phage display
            using M13 phages.
ACCESSION   .
VERSION     .
KEYWORDS    pDXinit
SOURCE      synthetic DNA construct
  ORGANISM  synthetic DNA construct
REFERENCE   1 (bases 1 to 6585)
  AUTHORS   Zimmermann I, Egloff P, Hutter CA, Arnold FM, Stohler P, Bocquet N,
            Hug MN, Huber S, Siegrist M, Hetemann L, Gera J, Gmur S, Spies P,
            Gygax D, Geertsma ER, Dawson RJ, Seeger MA
  TITLE     Synthetic single domain antibodies for the conformational trapping
            of membrane proteins.
  JOURNAL   Elife. 2018 May 24;7. pii: 34317. doi: 10.7554/eLife.34317.
  PUBMED    29792401
REFERENCE   2 (bases 1 to 6585)
  AUTHORS   .
  TITLE     Direct Submission
  JOURNAL   Exported May 12, 2021 from SnapGene Server 1.1.58
            http://www.snapgene.com
FEATURES             Location/Qualifiers
     source          1..6585
                     /organism="synthetic DNA construct"
                     /mol_type="other DNA"
     sig_peptide     21..86
                     /gene="pelB (fragment)"
                     /product="leader peptide for secretion"
                     /label=pelB signal sequence
     promoter        107..552
                     /gene="sacR"
                     /label=sacB promoter
                     /note="sacB promoter and control region"
     CDS             553..1974
                     /codon_start=1
                     /gene="Bacillus subtilis sacB"
                     /product="secreted levansucrase that renders bacterial
                     growth sensitive to sucrose"
                     /label=SacB
                     /note="negative selection marker"
                     /translation="MNIKKFAKQATVLTFTTALLAGGATQAFAKETNQKPYKETYGISH
                     ITRHDMLQIPEQQKNEKYKVPEFDSSTIKNISSAKGLDVWDSWPLQNTDGTVANYHGYH
                     IVFALAGDPKNADDTSIYMFYQKVGETSIDSWKNAGRVFKDSDKFDANDSILKDQTQEW
                     SGSATFTSDGKIRLFYTDFSGKHYGKQTLTTAQVNVSASDSSLNINGVEDYKSIFDGDG
                     KTYQNVQQFIDEGNYSSGDNHTLRDPHYVEDKGHKYLVFEANTGTEDGYQGEESLFNKA
                     YYGKSTSFFRQESQKLLQSDKKRTAELANGALGMIELNDDYTLKKVMKPLIASNTVTDE
                     IERANVFKMNGKWYLFTDSRGSKMTIDGITSNDIYMLGYVSNSLTGPYKPLNKTGLVLK
                     MDLDPNDVTFTYSHFAVPQAKGNNVVITSYMTNRGFYADKQSTFAPSFLLNIKGKKTSV
                     VKDSILEQGQLTVNK"
     terminator      2048..2134
                     /gene="Escherichia coli rrnB"
                     /label=rrnB T1 terminator
                     /note="transcription terminator T1 from the E. coli rrnB
                     gene"
     CDS             2208..2225
                     /codon_start=1
                     /product="6xHis affinity tag"
                     /label=6xHis
                     /translation="HHHHHH"
     primer_bind     complement(3510..3527)
                     /label=M13 Forward
                     /note="In lacZ gene. Also called M13-F20 or M13 (-21)
                     Forward"
     primer_bind     complement(3510..3526)
                     /label=M13 fwd
                     /note="common sequencing primer, one of multiple similar
                     variants"
     primer_bind     complement(3519..3541)
                     /label=M13/pUC Forward
                     /note="In lacZ gene"
     rep_origin      3739..4194
                     /direction=RIGHT
                     /label=f1 ori
                     /note="f1 bacteriophage origin of replication; arrow
                     indicates direction of (+) strand synthesis"
     primer_bind     complement(3826..3845)
                     /label=F1ori-R
                     /note="F1 origin, reverse primer"
     primer_bind     4036..4057
                     /label=F1ori-F
                     /note="F1 origin, forward primer"
     primer_bind     complement(4211..4230)
                     /label=pRS-marker
                     /note="pRS vectors, use to sequence yeast selectable
                     marker"
     primer_bind     4330..4352
                     /label=pGEX 3'
                     /note="pGEX vectors, reverse primer"
     primer_bind     complement(4390..4408)
                     /label=pBRforEco
                     /note="pBR322 vectors, upsteam of EcoRI site, forward
                     primer"
     promoter        4476..4580
                     /gene="bla"
                     /label=AmpR promoter
     CDS             4581..5441
                     /codon_start=1
                     /gene="bla"
                     /product="beta-lactamase"
                     /label=AmpR
                     /note="confers resistance to ampicillin, carbenicillin, and
                     related antibiotics"
                     /translation="MSIQHFRVALIPFFAAFCLPVFAHPETLVKVKDAEDQLGARVGYI
                     ELDLNSGKILESFRPEERFPMMSTFKVLLCGAVLSRIDAGQEQLGRRIHYSQNDLVEYS
                     PVTEKHLTDGMTVRELCSAAITMSDNTAANLLLTTIGGPKELTAFLHNMGDHVTRLDRW
                     EPELNEAIPNDERDTTMPVAMATTLRKLLTGELLTLASRQQLIDWMEADKVAGPLLRSA
                     LPAGWFIADKSGAGERGSRGIIAALGPDGKPSRIVVIYTTGSQATMDERNRQIAEIGAS
                     LIKHW"
     primer_bind     complement(4799..4818)
                     /label=Amp-R
                     /note="Ampicillin resistance gene, reverse primer"
     rep_origin      5612..6200
                     /direction=RIGHT
                     /label=ori
                     /note="high-copy-number ColE1/pMB1/pBR322/pUC origin of
                     replication"
     primer_bind     6101..6120
                     /label=pBR322ori-F
                     /note="pBR322 origin, forward primer"
     primer_bind     6354..6371
                     /label=L4440
                     /note="L4440 vector, forward primer"
     protein_bind    6488..6509
                     /label=CAP binding site
                     /bound_moiety="E. coli catabolite activator protein"
                     /note="CAP binding activates transcription in the presence
                     of cAMP."
     promoter        6524..6554
                     /label=lac promoter
                     /note="promoter for the E. coli lac operon"
     protein_bind    6562..6578
                     /label=lac operator
                     /bound_moiety="lac repressor encoded by lacI"
                     /note="The lac repressor binds to the lac operator to
                     inhibit transcription in E. coli. This inhibition can be
                     relieved by adding lactose or
                     isopropyl-beta-D-thiogalactopyranoside (IPTG)."
ORIGIN
        1 agcttaagga gacagtacat atgaaatacc tattgcctac ggcagccgct ggattgttat
       61 tactcgcggc ccagccggcc atggcagccg gctcttcaag tctgcccaca tatacctgcc
      121 gttcactatt atttagtgaa atgagatatt atgatatttt ctgaattgtg attaaaaagg
      181 caactttatg cccatgcaac agaaactata aaaaatacag agaatgaaaa gaaacagata
      241 gattttttag ttctttaggc ccgtagtctg caaatccttt tatgattttc tatcaaacaa
      301 aagaggaaaa tagaccagtt gcaatccaaa cgagagtcta atagaatgag gtcgaaaagt
      361 aaatcgcgcg ggtttgttac tgataaagca ggcaagacct aaaatgtgta aagggcaaag
      421 tgtatacttt ggcgtcaccc cttacatatt ttaggtcttt ttttattgtg cgtaactaac
      481 ttgccatctt caaacaggag ggctggaaga agcagaccgc taacacagta cataaaaaag
      541 gagacatgaa cgatgaacat caaaaagttt gcaaaacaag caacagtatt aacctttact
      601 accgcactgc tggcaggagg cgcaactcaa gcgtttgcga aagaaacgaa ccaaaagcca
      661 tataaggaaa catacggcat ttcccatatt acacgccatg atatgctgca aatccctgaa
      721 cagcaaaaaa atgaaaaata taaagttcct gagttcgatt cgtccacaat taaaaatatc
      781 tcttctgcaa aaggcctgga cgtttgggac agctggccat tacaaaacac tgacggcact
      841 gtcgcaaact atcacggcta ccacatcgtc tttgcattag ccggagatcc taaaaatgcg
      901 gatgacacat cgatttacat gttctatcaa aaagtcggcg aaacttctat tgacagctgg
      961 aaaaacgctg gccgcgtctt taaagacagc gacaaattcg atgcaaatga ttctatccta
     1021 aaagaccaaa cacaagaatg gtcaggttca gccacattta catctgacgg aaaaatccgt
     1081 ttattctaca ctgatttctc cggtaaacat tacggcaaac aaacactgac aactgcacaa
     1141 gttaacgtat cagcatcaga cagctctttg aacatcaacg gtgtagagga ttataaatca
     1201 atctttgacg gtgacggaaa aacgtatcaa aatgtacagc agttcatcga tgaaggcaac
     1261 tacagctcag gcgacaacca tacgctgaga gatcctcact acgtagaaga taaaggccac
     1321 aaatacttag tatttgaagc aaacactgga actgaagatg gctaccaagg cgaagaatct
     1381 ttatttaaca aagcatacta tggcaaaagc acatcattct tccgtcaaga aagtcaaaaa
     1441 cttctgcaaa gcgataaaaa acgcacggct gagttagcaa acggcgctct cggtatgatt
     1501 gagctaaacg atgattacac actgaaaaaa gtgatgaaac cgctgattgc atctaacaca
     1561 gtaacagatg aaattgaacg cgcgaacgtc tttaaaatga acggcaaatg gtacctgttc
     1621 actgactccc gcggatcaaa aatgacgatt gacggcatta cgtctaacga tatttacatg
     1681 cttggttatg tttctaattc tttaactggc ccatacaagc cgctgaacaa aactggcctt
     1741 gtgttaaaaa tggatcttga tcctaacgat gtaaccttta cttactcaca cttcgctgta
     1801 cctcaagcga aaggaaacaa tgtcgtgatt acaagctata tgacaaacag aggattctac
     1861 gcagacaaac aatcaacgtt tgcgcctagc ttcctgctga acatcaaagg caagaaaaca
     1921 tctgttgtca aagacagcat ccttgaacaa ggacaattaa cagttaacaa ataaaaacgc
     1981 aaaagaaaat gccgatatcc tattggcatt gcggccgcgg tctcggcggt gggtcgtcta
     2041 gaggcatcaa ataaaacgaa aggctcagtc gaaagactgg gcctttcgtt ttatctgttg
     2101 tttgtcggtg aacgctctcc tgagtaggac aaatccgccg ccctagacct agcggccggc
     2161 cgcaagcgct gcacggcctc acgtgacacg tgtctgcagg aagagctcac caccatcacc
     2221 atcacgaacc tgaagcccag tacccgtacg acgttccgga ctacggttcc nnnnnnnnnn
     2281 nnnnnnnnnn nnnnnnnnnn nnnnnnnnnn nnnnnnnnnn nnnnnnnnnn nnnnnnnnnn
     2341 nnnnnnnnnn nnnnnnnnnn nnnnnnnnnn nnnnnnnnnn nnnnnnnnnn nnnnncnnnn
     2401 nnnnnnnnnn nnnnnnnnnn nnnnnnnnnn nnnnnnnnnn nnnnnnnnnn nnnnnnnnnn
     2461 nnnnnnnnnn nnnnnnnnnn nnnnnnnnnn nnnnnnnnnn nnnnnnnnnn nnnnnnnnnn
     2521 nnnnnnnnnn nnnnnnnnnn nnnnnnnnnn nnnnnnnnnn nnnnnnnnnn nnnnnnnnnn
     2581 nnnnnnnnnn nnnnnnnnnn nnnnnnnnnn nnnnnnnnnn nnnnnnnnnn nnnnnnnnnn
     2641 nnnnnnnnnn nnnnnnnnnn nnnnnnnnnn nnnnnnnnnn nnnnnnnnnn nnnnnnnnnn
     2701 nnnnnnnnnn nnnnnnnnnn nnnnnnnnnn nnnnnnnnnn nnnnnnnnnn nnnnnnnnnn
     2761 nnnnnnnnnn nnnnnnnnnn nnnnnnnnnn nnnnnnnnnn nnnnnnnnnn nnnnnnnnnn
     2821 nnnnnnnnnn nnnnnnnnnn nnnnnnnnnn nnnnnnnnnn nnnnnnnnnn nnnnnnnncc
     2881 aatcgtctga cctgcctcaa cctcctgtcn nnnnnnnnnn nnnnnnnnnn nnnnnnnnnn
     2941 nnnnnnnnnn nnnnnnnnnc ggctctgagg gtggcggctc tgagggtggc ggttctgagg
     3001 gtggcggctc tgagggtggc ggttccggtg gcggctccgg ttccggtgat tttgattatg
     3061 aaaaannnnn nnnnnnnnnn nnnnnnnnnn nnnnnnnnnn nnnnnnnnnn nnnnnnnnnn
     3121 nnnnnnnnnn nnnnnnnnnn nnnnnnnnnn nnnnnnnnnn nnnnnnnnnn nnnnnnnntg
     3181 gtttcattgg tgacgtttcc ggccttgcta atggtaatgg tnnnnnnnnn nnnnnnnnnn
     3241 nnnnnnnnnn nnnnnnnnnn nnnnnnnnnn nnnnnnnnnn nnnaccttta atgaataatt
     3301 tccgtcaata tttaccttct ttannnnnnn nnnnnnnnnn nnnnnnnnnn nnnnnnnnnn
     3361 nnnnnnnnnn nnnnnnannn nnnnnnnnnn nnnnnnnnnn nnnnnnnnnn nnnnnnnnnn
     3421 nnnnnnnnnn nnnnnnnnnn nnnnnnnnnn nnnnnnnnnn nnnnnnnnnn nnnnnnnnnn
     3481 nnnnnnnnnn nnnnnnnnnn naagaattca ctggccgtcg ttttacaacg tcgtgactgg
     3541 gaaaaccctg gcgttaccca acttaatcgc cttgcagcac atcccccttt cgccagctgg
     3601 cgtaatagcg aagaggcccg caccgatcgc ccttcccaac agttgcgcag cctgaatggc
     3661 gaatggcgcc tgatgcggta ttttctcctt acgcatctgt gcggtatttc acaccgcata
     3721 nnnnnnnnnn nnnnnnnnnn nnnnnnnnnn nnnnnnnnnn nnnnnnnnnn nnnnnnnnnn
     3781 nnnnnnnnnn nnnnnnnnnn nnnnnnnnnn nnnnntnnnn nnnnnnnnnn nnnnnnnnnn
     3841 nnnnnnnnnn nnnnnnnnnn nncnnnnnnn nnnnnnnnnn nnnnnnnnnn nnnnnnnnnn
     3901 nnnnnnnnnn nnnnnnnnnn nnnnnnnnnn nnnnnnnnnn nnnnnnnnnn nnnnnnnnnn
     3961 nnnnnnnnnn nnnnnnnnnn nnnnnnnnnn nnnnnnnnnn nnnncctttg acgttggagt
     4021 ccacgttctt taatagtgga ctcttgttcc aaactggaac aacactcaac tctatctcgg
     4081 gctattcttt tgatttataa gggattttgc cgatttcggt ctattggtta aaaaatgagc
     4141 tgatttaaca aaaatttaac gcgaatttta acaaaatatt aacgtttaca attttatggt
     4201 gcactctcag tacaatctgc tctgatgccg catagttaag ccagccccga cacccgccaa
     4261 cacccgctga cgcgccctga cgggcttgtc tgctcccggc atccacttac agacaagctg
     4321 tgaccgtctc cgggagctgc atgtgtcaga ggttttcacc gtcatcaccg aaacgcgcga
     4381 gacgaaaggg cctcgtgata cgcctatttt tataggttaa tgtcatgata ataatggttt
     4441 cttagacgtc aggtggcact tttcggggaa atgtgcgcgg aacccctatt tgtttatttt
     4501 tctaaataca ttcaaatatg tatccgctca tgagacaata accctgataa atgcttcaat
     4561 aatattgaaa aaggaagagt atgagtattc aacatttccg tgtcgccctt attccctttt
     4621 ttgcggcatt ttgccttcct gtttttgctc acccagaaac gctggtgaaa gtaaaagatg
     4681 ctgaagatca gttgggtgca cgagtgggtt acatcgaact ggatctcaac agcggtaaga
     4741 tccttgagag ttttcgcccc gaagaacgtt ttccaatgat gagcactttt aaagttctgc
     4801 tatgtggcgc ggtattatcc cgtattgacg ccgggcaaga gcaactcggt cgccgcatac
     4861 actattctca gaatgacttg gttgagtact caccagtcac agaaaagcat cttacggatg
     4921 gcatgacagt aagagaatta tgcagtgctg ccataaccat gagtgataac actgcggcca
     4981 acttacttct gacaacgatc ggaggaccga aggagctaac cgcttttttg cacaacatgg
     5041 gggatcatgt aactcgcctt gatcgttggg aaccggagct gaatgaagcc ataccaaacg
     5101 acgagcgtga caccacgatg cctgtagcaa tggcaacaac gttgcgcaaa ctattaactg
     5161 gcgaactact tactctagct tcccggcaac aattaataga ctggatggag gcggataaag
     5221 ttgcaggacc acttctgcgc tcggcccttc cggctggctg gtttattgct gataaatctg
     5281 gagccggtga gcgtgggtct cgcggtatca ttgcagcact ggggccagat ggtaagccct
     5341 cccgtatcgt agttatctac acgacgggga gtcaggcaac tatggatgaa cgaaatagac
     5401 agatcgctga gataggtgcc tcactgatta agcattggta actgtcagac caagtttact
     5461 catatatact ttagattgat ttaaaacttc atttttaatt taaaaggatc taggtgaaga
     5521 tcctttttga taatctcatg accaaaatcc cttaacgtga gttttcgttc cactgagcgt
     5581 cagaccccgt agaaaagatc aaaggatctt cttgagatcc tttttttctg cgcgtaatct
     5641 gctgcttgca aacaaaaaaa ccaccgctac cagcggtggt ttgtttgccg gatcaagagc
     5701 taccaactct ttttccgaag gtaactggct tcagcagagc gcagatacca aatactgttc
     5761 ttctagtgta gccgtagtta ggccactact tcaagaactc tgtagcaccg cctacatacc
     5821 tcgcactgct aatcctgtta ccagtggctg ctgccagtgg cgataagtcg tgtcttaccg
     5881 ggttggactc aagacgatag ttaccggata aggcgcagcg gtcgggctga acggggggtt
     5941 cgtgcacaca gcccagcttg gagcgaacga cctacaccga actgagatac ctacagcgtg
     6001 agctatgaga aagcgccacg cttcccgaag ggagaaaggc ggacaggtat ccggtaagcg
     6061 gcagggtcgg aacaggagag cgcacgaggg agcttccagg gggaaacgcc tggtatcttt
     6121 atagtcctgt cgggtttcgc cacctctgac ttgagcgtcg atttttgtga tgctcgtcag
     6181 gggggcggag cctatggaaa aacgccagca acgcggcctt tttacggttc ctggcctttt
     6241 gctggccttt tgctcacatg ttctttcctg cgttatcccc tgattctgtg gataaccgta
     6301 ttaccgcctt tgagtgagct gataccgctc gccgcagccg aacgaccgag cgcagcgagt
     6361 cagtgagcga ggaagcggaa gagagcccaa tacgcaaacc gcctctcccc gcgcgttggc
     6421 cgattcatta atgcagctgg cacgacaggt ttcccgactg gaaagcgggc agtgagcgca
     6481 acgcaattaa tgtgagttag ctcactcatt aggcacccca ggctttacac tttatgcttc
     6541 cggctcgtat gttgtgtgga attgtgagcg gataacaatt tcaca
//
