[The description below was written by a language model from this plasmid's Addgene catalogue record and the feature table of its GenBank file.]
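Description:
pDXinit is a 6,585 bp empty-backbone phagemid for bacterial expression in E. coli. It serves as both entry and expression vector in the FX cloning system and is designed for M13 phage display. It is maintained at high copy through a ColE1/pUC-type origin and selected with ampicillin via the bla (AmpR) gene under its own promoter. An f1 origin allows single-stranded copies of the plasmid to be packaged into phage particles when helper phage functions are supplied, which physically links each displayed protein to the DNA that encodes it.

Expression is driven by a lac promoter with its CAP binding site and lac operator, so it is repressed by LacI and inducible with IPTG. Just downstream lies a pelB signal sequence, which directs the fusion protein to the periplasm. The cloning position that follows is occupied by a counterselection stuffer: the Bacillus subtilis sacB gene with its native sacR promoter and control region, followed by an rrnB T1 terminator. SacB levansucrase makes cells sensitive to sucrose, so clones retaining the stuffer can be eliminated and those in which an insert has replaced it are enriched.

After the cassette comes a 6xHis tag. According to the catalogue description, inserts are fused at their C-terminus to the M13 minor coat protein PIII. The PIII coding region is not itself annotated in the feature table, though an unannotated stretch downstream of the His tag may contain it. No insert is present in the deposited plasmid. The associated publication concerns synthetic single-domain antibodies for conformational trapping of membrane proteins, which suggests use in displaying and selecting such binder libraries.
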