Addgene plasmid #110101: pDXinit
Purpose: (Empty Backbone) E.coli entry and expression vector for FX cloning system, N-terminal pelB signal sequence and C-terminal fusion to PIII for phage display using M13 phages
Depositing lab: Markus Seeger. Depositing organization: University of Zurich. Publication: Synthetic single domain antibodies for the conformational trapping of membrane proteins. Zimmermann I, Egloff P, Hutter CA, Arnold FM, Stohler P, Bocquet N, Hug MN, Huber S, Siegrist M, Hetemann L, Gera J, Gmur S, Spies P, Gygax D, Geertsma ER, Dawson RJ, Seeger MA. Elife. 2018 May 24;7. pii: 34317. doi: 10.7554/eLife.34317. PubMed 29792401.
Backbone
  Vector backbone: pDXinit
  Vector type: Bacterial Expression
Growth in bacteria
  Bacterial resistance: Ampicillin, 100 μg/mL
  Growth temperature: 37°C
  Growth strain: DH5alpha
  Copy number: High Copy
Gene/Insert
  Gene/Insert name: None
Terms and licenses: Academic/Nonprofit Terms; Industry Terms: Not Available to Industry
How to cite: pDXinit was a gift from Markus Seeger (Addgene plasmid # 110101 ; http://n2t.net/addgene:110101 ; RRID:Addgene_110101)
